>Addgene plasmid #13793 | pPGKFLPobpA | depositor full sequence | sequence record 7774 | Author sequence
GTGGCACTTTTCGGGGAAATGTGCGCGGAACCCCTATTTGTTTATTTTTCTAAATACATTCAAATATGTA
TCCGCTCATGAGACAATAACCCTGATAAATGCTTCAATAATATTGAAAAAGGAAGAGTATGAGTATTCAA
CATTTCCGTGTCGCCCTTATTCCCTTTTTTGCGGCATTTTGCCTTCCTGTTTTTGCTCACCCAGAAACGC
TGGTGAAAGTAAAAGATGCTGAAGATCAGTTGGGTGCACGAGTGGGTTACATCGAACTGGATCTCAACAG
CGGTAAGATCCTTGAGAGTTTTCGCCCCGAAGAACGTTTTCCAATGATGAGCACTTTTAAAGTTCTGCTA
TGTGGCGCGGTATTATCCCGTATTGACGCCGGGCAAGAGCAACTCGGTCGCCGCATACACTATTCTCAGA
ATGACTTGGTTGAGTACTCACCAGTCACAGAAAAGCATCTTACGGATGGCATGACAGTAAGAGAATTATG
CAGTGCTGCCATAACCATGAGTGATAACACTGCGGCCAACTTACTTCTGACAACGATCGGAGGACCGAAG
GAGCTAACCGCTTTTTTGCACAACATGGGGGATCATGTAACTCGCCTTGATCGTTGGGAACCGGAGCTGA
ATGAAGCCATACCAAACGACGAGCGTGACACCACGATGCCTGTAGCAATGGCAACAACGTTGCGCAAACT
ATTAACTGGCGAACTACTTACTCTAGCTTCCCGGCAACAATTAATAGACTGGATGGAGGCGGATAAAGTT
GCAGGACCACTTCTGCGCTCGGCCCTTCCGGCTGGCTGGTTTATTGCTGATAAATCTGGAGCCGGTGAGC
GTGGGTCTCGCGGTATCATTGCAGCACTGGGGCCAGATGGTAAGCCCTCCCGTATCGTAGTTATCTACAC
GACGGGGAGTCAGGCAACTATGGATGAACGAAATAGACAGATCGCTGAGATAGGTGCCTCACTGATTAAG
CATTGGTAACTGTCAGACCAAGTTTACTCATATATACTTTAGATTGATTTAAAACTTCATTTTTAATTTA
AAAGGATCTAGGTGAAGATCCTTTTTGATAATCTCATGACCAAAATCCCTTAACGTGAGTTTTCGTTCCA
CTGAGCGTCAGACCCCGTAGAAAAGATCAAAGGATCTTCTTGAGATCCTTTTTTTCTGCGCGTAATCTGC
TGCTTGCAAACAAAAAAACCACCGCTACCAGCGGTGGTTTGTTTGCCGGATCAAGAGCTACCAACTCTTT
TTCCGAAGGTAACTGGCTTCAGCAGAGCGCAGATACCAAATACTGTCCTTCTAGTGTAGCCGTAGTTAGG
CCACCACTTCAAGAACTCTGTAGCACCGCCTACATACCTCGCTCTGCTAATCCTGTTACCAGTGGCTGCT
GCCAGTGGCGATAAGTCGTGTCTTACCGGGTTGGACTCAAGACGATAGTTACCGGATAAGGCGCAGCGGT
CGGGCTGAACGGGGGGTTCGTGCACACAGCCCAGCTTGGAGCGAACGACCTACACCGAACTGAGATACCT
ACAGCGTGAGCTATGAGAAAGCGCCACGCTTCCCGAAGGGAGAAAGGCGGACAGGTATCCGGTAAGCGGC
AGGGTCGGAACAGGAGAGCGCACGAGGGAGCTTCCAGGGGGAAACGCCTGGTATCTTTATAGTCCTGTCG
GGTTTCGCCACCTCTGACTTGAGCGTCGATTTTTGTGATGCTCGTCAGGGGGGCGGAGCCTATGGAAAAA
CGCCAGCAACGCGGCCTTTTTACGGTTCCTGGCCTTTTGCTGGCCTTTTGCTCACATGTTCTTTCCTGCG
TTATCCCCTGATTCTGTGGATAACCGTATTACCGCCTTTGAGTGAGCTGATACCGCTCGCCGCAGCCGAA
CGACCGAGCGCAGCGAGTCAGTGAGCGAGGAAGCGGAAGAGCGCCCAATACGCAAACCGCCTCTCCCCGC
GCGTTGGCCGATTCATTAATGCAGCTGGCACGACAGGTTTCCCGACTGGAAAGCGGGCAGTGAGCGCAAC
GCAATTAATGTGAGTTAGCTCACTCATTAGGCACCCCAGGCTTTACACTTTATGCTTCCGGCTCGTATGT
TGTGTGGAATTGTGAGCGGATAACAATTTCACACAGGAAACAGCTATGACCATGATTACGCCAAGCGCGC
AATTAACCCTCACTAAAGGGAACAAAAGCTGGTACCGGGCCCCCCCTCGAGGTCGACGGTATCGATAAGC
TTGATATCGAATTCTACCGGGTAGGGGAGGCGCTTTTCCCAAGGCAGTCTGGAGCATGCGCTTTAGCAGC
CCCGCTGGGCACTTGGCGCTACACAAGTGGCCTCTGGCCTCGCACACATTCCACATCCACCGGTAGGCGC
CAACCGGCTCCGTTCTTTGGTGGCCCCTTCGCGCCACCTTCTACTCCTCCCCTAGTCAGGAAGTTCCCCC
CCGCCCCGCAGCTCGCGTCGTGCAGGACGTGACAAATGGAAGTAGCACGTCTCACTAGTCTCGTGCAGAT
GGACAGCACCGCTGAGCAATGGAAGCGGGTAGGCCTTTGGGGCAGCGGCCAATAGCAGCTTTGCTCCTTC
GCTTTCTGGGCTCAGAGGCTGGGAAGGGGTGGGTCCGGGGGCGGGCTCAGGGGCGGGCTCAGGGGCGGGG
CGGGCGCCCGAAGGTCCTCCGGAGGCCCGGCATTCTGCACGCTTCAAAAGCGCACGTCTGCCGCGCTGTT
CTCCTCTTCCTCATCTCCGGGCCTTTCGACCTGCAATCGCCGCCACCATGGCTCCTAAGAAGAAGAGGAA
GGTGATGAGCCAGTTCGACATCCTGTGCAAGACCCCCCCCAAGGTGCTGGTGCGGCAGTTCGTGGAGAGA
TTCGAGAGGCCCAGCGGCGAGAAGATCGCCAGCTGTGCCGCCGAGCTGACCTACCTGTGCTGGATGATCA
CCCACAACGGCACCGCCATCAAGAGGGCCACCTTCATGAGCTACAACACCATCATCAGCAACAGCCTGAG
CTTCGACATCGTGAACAAGAGCCTGCAGTTCAAGTACAAGACCCAGAAGGCCACCATCCTGGAGGCCAGC
CTGAAGAAGCTGATCCCCGCCTGGGAGTTCACCATCATCCCTTACAACGGCCAGAAGCACCAGAGCGACA
TCACCGACATCGTGTCCAGCCTGCAGCTGCAGTTCGAGAGCAGCGAGGAGGCCGACAAGGGCAACAGCCA
CAGCAAGAAGATGCTGAAGGCCCTGCTGTCCGAGGGCGAGAGCATCTGGGAGATCACCGAGAAGATCCTG
AACAGCTTCGAGTACACCAGCAGGTTCACCAAGACCAAGACCCTGTACCAGTTCCTGTTCCTGGCCACAT
TCATCAACTGCGGCAGGTTCAGCGACATCAAGAACGTGGACCCCAAGAGCTTCAAGCTGGTGCAGAACAA
GTACCTGGGCGTGATCATTCAGTGCCTGGTGACCGAGACCAAGACAAGCGTGTCCAGGCACATCTACTTT
TTCAGCGCCAGAGGCAGGATCGACCCCCTGGTGTACCTGGACGAGTTCCTGAGGAACAGCGAGCCCGTGC
TGAAGAGAGTGAACAGGACCGGCAACAGCAGCAGCAACAAGCAGGAGTACCAGCTGCTGAAGGACAACCT
GGTGCGCAGCTACAACAAGGCCCTGAAGAAGAACGCCCCCTACCCCATCTTCGCTATCAAGAACGGCCCT
AAGAGCCACATCGGCAGGCACCTGATGACCAGCTTTCTGAGCATGAAGGGCCTGACCGAGCTGACAAACG
TGGTGGGCAACTGGAGCGACAAGAGGGCCTCCGCCGTGGCCAGGACCACCTACACCCACCAGATCACCGC
CATCCCCGACCACTACTTCGCCCTGGTGTCCAGGTACTACGCCTACGACCCCATCAGCAAGGAGATGATC
GCCCTGAAGGACGAGACCAACCCCATCGAGGAGTGGCAGCACATCGAGCAGCTGAAGGGCAGCGCCGAGG
GCAGCATCAGATACCCCGCCTGGAACGGCATCATCAGCCAGGAGGTGCTGGACTACCTGAGCAGCTACAT
CAACAGGCGGATCTGATGAGATATCCTAGAGCTCGCTGATCAGCCTCGACTGTGCCTTCTAGTTGCCAGC
CATCTGTTGTTTGCCCCTCCCCCGTGCCTTCCTTGACCCTGGAAGGTGCCACTCCCACTGTCCTTTCCTA
ATAAAATGAGGAAATTGCATCGCATTGTCTGAGTAGGTGTCATTCTATTCTGGGGGGTGGGGTGGGGCAG
GACAGCAAGGGGGAGGATTGGGAAGACAATAGCAGGCATGCTGGGGATGCGGTGGGCTCTATGGCTTCTG
AGGCGGAAAGAACCAGCTGGGGCTCGAGATCCACTAGTTCTAGCCTCGAGGCTAGAGCGGCCGCCACCGC
GGTGGAGCTCCAATTCGCCCTATAGTGAGTCGTATTACGCGCGCTCACTGGCCGTCGTTTTACAACGTCG
TGACTGGGAAAACCCTGGCGTTACCCAACTTAATCGCCTTGCAGCACATCCCCCTTTCGCCAGCTGGCGT
AATAGCGAAGAGGCCCGCACCGATCGCCCTTCCCAACAGTTGCGCAGCCTGAATGGCGAATGGAAATTGT
AAGCGTTAATATTTTGTTAAAATTCGCGTTAAATTTTTGTTAAATCAGCTCATTTTTTAACCAATAGGCC
GAAATCGGCAAAATCCCTTATAAATCAAAAGAATAGACCGAGATAGGGT
[37 nt withheld, positions 4740-4776]
AAAGAACGTGGACTCCAACGTCAAAGG
[49 nt withheld, positions 4804-4852]
T
[91 nt withheld, positions 4854-4944]
G
[124 nt withheld, positions 4946-5069]
CAG
Features (pLannotate 1.2.2; 17 found; start..end, strand, type, name):
     24..128     +  promoter       AmpR promoter: bla
    129..989     +  CDS            AmpR: β-lactamase; bla; confers resistance to ampicillin, carbenicillin, and related antibiotics
   1160..1748    +  rep_origin     ori: high-copy-number ColE1/pMB1/pBR322/pUC origin of replication
   1931..2023    +  CDS            lacI (fragment): lac repressor; lacI; The lac repressor binds to the lac operator to inhibit transcription in E. coli. This inhibition can be relieved by adding lactose or isopropyl-β-D-thiogalactopyranoside (IPTG).
   2036..2057    +  protein_bind   CAP binding site: CAP binding activates transcription in the presence of cAMP. E. coli catabolite activator protein
   2072..2102    +  promoter       lac promoter: promoter for the E. coli lac operon
   2110..2126    +  protein_bind   lac operator: The lac repressor binds to the lac operator to inhibit transcription in E. coli. This inhibition can be relieved by adding lactose or isopropyl-β-D-thiogalactopyranoside (IPTG). lac repressor encoded by lacI
   2171..2189    +  promoter       T3 promoter: promoter for bacteriophage T3 RNA polymerase
   2201..2254    -  misc_feature   MCS (fragment): pBluescript multiple cloning site
   2259..2758    +  promoter       PGK promoter: mouse phosphoglycerate kinase 1 promoter
   2778..4076    +  CDS            FLPo: nuclear-targeted site-specific recombinase FLPo is a mouse codon-optimized fusion between the SV40 nuclear localization signal and a thermostable version of the Saccharomyces cerevisiae site-specific recombinase FLP. Recombination occurs at FRT sequences.
   4110..4334    +  polyA_signal   bGH poly(A) signal: bovine growth hormone polyadenylation signal
   4338..4359    +  promoter       SV40 promoter (fragment): SV40 enhancer and early promoter
   4392..4420    -  misc_feature   MCS (fragment): pBluescript multiple cloning site
   4429..4447    -  promoter       T7 promoter: promoter for bacteriophage T7 RNA polymerase
   4455..4610    +  CDS            lacZα (fragment): LacZα fragment of β-galactosidase; lacZ fragment
   4641..5069    -  rep_origin     f1 ori (sequence partly withheld): f1 bacteriophage origin of replication; arrow indicates direction of (+) strand synthesis
