>Addgene plasmid #13793 | pPGKFLPobpA | addgene full sequence | sequence record 220037 | Addgene NGS Result
TTCTTTCCTGCGTTATCCCCTGATTCTGTGGATAACCGTATTACCGCCTTTGAGTGAGCTGATACCGCTC
GCCGCAGCCGAACGACCGAGCGCAGCGAGTCAGTGAGCGAGGAAGCGGAAGAGCGCCCAATACGCAAACC
GCCTCTCCCCGCGCGTTGGCCGATTCATTAATGCAGCTGGCACGACAGGTTTCCCGACTGGAAAGCGGGC
AGTGAGCGCAACGCAATTAATGTGAGTTAGCTCACTCATTAGGCACCCCAGGCTTTACACTTTATGCTTC
CGGCTCGTATGTTGTGTGGAATTGTGAGCGGATAACAATTTCACACAGGAAACAGCTATGACCATGATTA
CGCCAAGCTCGAAATTAACCCTCACTAAAGGGAACAAAAGCTGGTACCGGGCCCCCCCTCGAGGTCGACG
GTATCGATAAGCTTGATATCGAATTCTACCGGGTAGGGGAGGCGCTTTTCCCAAGGCAGTCTGGAGCATG
CGCTTTAGCAGCCCCGCTGGGCACTTGGCGCTACACAAGTGGCCTCTGGCCTCGCACACATTCCACATCC
ACCGGTAGGCGCCAACCGGCTCCGTTCTTTGGTGGCCCCTTCGCGCCACCTTCTACTCCTCCCCTAGTCA
GGAAGTTCCCCCCCGCCCCGCAGCTCGCGTCGTGCAGGACGTGACAAATGGAAGTAGCACGTCTCACTAG
TCTCGTGCAGATGGACAGCACCGCTGAGCAATGGAAGCGGGTAGGCCTTTGGGGCAGCGGCCAATAGCAG
CTTTGCTCCTTCGCTTTCTGGGCTCAGAGGCTGGGAAGGGGTGGGTCCGGGGGCGGGCTCAGGGGCGGGC
TCAGGGGCGGGGCGGGCGCCCGAAGGTCCTCCGGAGGCCCGGCATTCTGCACGCTTCAAAAGCGCACGTC
TGCCGCGCTGTTCTCCTCTTCCTCATCTCCGGGCCTTTCGACCATCGCCGCCACCATGGCTCCTAAGAAG
AAGAGGAAGGTGATGAGCCAGTTCGACATCCTGTGCAAGACCCCCCCCAAGGTGCTGGTGCGGCAGTTCG
TGGAGAGATTCGAGAGGCCCAGCGGCGAGAAGATCGCCAGCTGTGCCGCCGAGCTGACCTACCTGTGCTG
GATGATCACCCACAACGGCACCGCCATCAAGAGGGCCACCTTCATGAGCTACAACACCATCATCAGCAAC
AGCCTGAGCTTCGACATCGTGAACAAGAGCCTGCAGTTCAAGTACAAGACCCAGAAGGCCACCATCCTGG
AGGCCAGCCTGAAGAAGCTGATCCCCGCCTGGGAGTTCACCATCATCCCTTACAACGGCCAGAAGCACCA
GAGCGACATCACCGACATCGTGTCCAGCCTGCAGCTGCAGTTCGAGAGCAGCGAGGAGGCCGACAAGGGC
AACAGCCACAGCAAGAAGATGCTGAAGGCCCTGCTGTCCGAGGGCGAGAGCATCTGGGAGATCACCGAGA
AGATCCTGAACAGCTTCGAGTACACCAGCAGGTTCACCAAGACCAAGACCCTGTACCAGTTCCTGTTCCT
GGCCACATTCATCAACTGCGGCAGGTTCAGCGACATCAAGAACGTGGACCCCAAGAGCTTCAAGCTGGTG
CAGAACAAGTACCTGGGCGTGATCATTCAGTGCCTGGTGACCGAGACCAAGACAAGCGTGTCCAGGCACA
TCTACTTTTTCAGCGCCAGAGGCAGGATCGACCCCCTGGTGTACCTGGACGAGTTCCTGAGGAACAGCGA
GCCCGTGCTGAAGAGAGTGAACAGGACCGGCAACAGCAGCAGCAACAAGCAGGAGTACCAGCTGCTGAAG
GACAACCTGGTGCGCAGCTACAACAAGGCCCTGAAGAAGAACGCCCCCTACCCCATCTTCGCTATCAAGA
ACGGCCCTAAGAGCCACATCGGCAGGCACCTGATGACCAGCTTTCTGAGCATGAAGGGCCTGACCGAGCT
GACAAACGTGGTGGGCAACTGGAGCGACAAGAGGGCCTCCGCCGTGGCCAGGACCACCTACACCCACCAG
ATCACCGCCATCCCCGACCACTACTTCGCCCTGGTGTCCAGGTACTACGCCTACGACCCCATCAGCAAGG
AGATGATCGCCCTGAAGGACGAGACCAACCCCATCGAGGAGTGGCAGCACATCGAGCAGCTGAAGGGCAG
CGCCGAGGGCAGCATCAGATACCCCGCCTGGAACGGCATCATCAGCCAGGAGGTGCTGGACTACCTGAGC
AGCTACATCAACAGGCGGATCTGATGAGATCTAGAGCTCGCTGATCAGCCTCGACTGTGCCTTCTAGTTG
CCAGCCATCTGTTGTTTGCCCCTCCCCCGTGCCTTCCTTGACCCTGGAAGGTGCCACTCCCACTGTCCTT
TCCTAATAAAATGAGGAAATTGCATCGCATTGTCTGAGTAGGTGTCATTCTATTCTGGGGGGTGGGGTGG
GGCAGGACAGCAAGGGGGAGGATTGGGAAGACAATAGCAGGCATGCTGGGGATGCGGTGGGCTCTATGGC
TTCTGAGGCGGAAAGAACCAGCTGGGGCTCGAGATCCACTAGTTCTAGCCTCGAGGCTAGAGCGGCCGCC
ACCGCGGTGGAGCTCCAATTCGCCCTATAGTGAGTCGTATTACAATTCACTGGCCGTCGTTTTACAACGT
CGTGACTGGGAAAACCCTGGCGTTACCCAACTTAATCGCCTTGCAGCACATCCCCCTTTCGCCAGCTGGC
GTAATAGCGAAGAGGCCCGCACCGATCGCCCTTCCCAACAGTTGCGCAGCCTGAATGGCGAATGGAAATT
GTAAGCGTTAATATTTTGTTAAAATTCGCGTTAAATTTTTGTTAAATCAGCTCATTTTTTAACCAATAGG
CCGAAATCGGCAAAATCCCTTATAAATCAAAAGAATAGACCGAGATAGGGT
[37 nt withheld, positions 2922-2958]
AAAGAACGTGGACTCCAACGTCAAAGG
[49 nt withheld, positions 2986-3034]
T
[91 nt withheld, positions 3036-3126]
G
[124 nt withheld, positions 3128-3251]
CAGGTGGCACTTTTCGGGGAAATGTGCGCGGAACCCCTATTTGTTTATTTTTCTAAATACATTCAAATAT
GTATCCGCTCATGAGACAATAACCCTGATAAATGCTTCAATAATATTGAAAAAGGAAGAGTATGAGTATT
CAACATTTCCGTGTCGCCCTTATTCCCTTTTTTGCGGCATTTTGCCTTCCTGTTTTTGCTCACCCAGAAA
CGCTGGTGAAAGTAAAAGATGCTGAAGATCAGTTGGGTGCACGAGTGGGTTACATCGAACTGGATCTCAA
CAGCGGTAAGATCCTTGAGAGTTTTCGCCCCGAAGAACGTTTTCCAATGATGAGCACTTTTAAAGTTCTG
CTATGTGGCGCGGTATTATCCCGTATTGACGCCGGGCAAGAGCAACTCGGTCGCCGCATACACTATTCTC
AGAATGACTTGGTTGAGTACTCACCAGTCACAGAAAAGCATCTTACGGATGGCATGACAGTAAGAGAATT
ATGCAGTGCTGCCATAACCATGAGTGATAACACTGCGGCCAACTTACTTCTGACAACGATCGGAGGACCG
AAGGAGCTAACCGCTTTTTTGCACAACATGGGGGATCATGTAACTCGCCTTGATCGTTGGGAACCGGAGC
TGAATGAAGCCATACCAAACGACGAGCGTGACACCACGATGCCTGTAGCAATGGCAACAACGTTGCGCAA
ACTATTAACTGGCGAACTACTTACTCTAGCTTCCCGGCAACAATTAATAGACTGGATGGAGGCGGATAAA
GTTGCAGGACCACTTCTGCGCTCGGCCCTTCCGGCTGGCTGGTTTATTGCTGATAAATCTGGAGCCGGTG
AGCGTGGGTCTCGCGGTATCATTGCAGCACTGGGGCCAGATGGTAAGCCCTCCCGTATCGTAGTTATCTA
CACGACGGGGAGTCAGGCAACTATGGATGAACGAAATAGACAGATCGCTGAGATAGGTGCCTCACTGATT
AAGCATTGGTAACTGTCAGACCAAGTTTACTCATATATACTTTAGATTGATTTAAAACTTCATTTTTAAT
TTAAAAGGATCTAGGTGAAGATCCTTTTTGATAATCTCATGACCAAAATCCCTTAACGTGAGTTTTCGTT
CCACTGAGCGTCAGACCCCGTAGAAAAGATCAAAGGATCTTCTTGAGATCCTTTTTTTCTGCGCGTAATC
TGCTGCTTGCAAACAAAAAAACCACCGCTACCAGCGGTGGTTTGTTTGCCGGATCAAGAGCTACCAACTC
TTTTTCCGAAGGTAACTGGCTTCAGCAGAGCGCAGATACCAAATACTGTTCTTCTAGTGTAGCCGTAGTT
AGGCCACCACTTCAAGAACTCTGTAGCACCGCCTACATACCTCGCTCTGCTAATCCTGTTACCAGTGGCT
GCTGCCAGTGGCGATAAGTCGTGTCTTACCGGGTTGGACTCAAGACGATAGTTACCGGATAAGGCGCAGC
GGTCGGGCTGAACGGGGGGTTCGTGCACACAGCCCAGCTTGGAGCGAACGACCTACACCGAACTGAGATA
CCTACAGCGTGAGCTATGAGAAAGCGCCACGCTTCCCGAAGGGAGAAAGGCGGACAGGTATCCGGTAAGC
GGCAGGGTCGGAACAGGAGAGCGCACGAGGGAGCTTCCAGGGGGAAACGCCTGGTATCTTTATAGTCCTG
TCGGGTTTCGCCACCTCTGACTTGAGCGTCGATTTTTGTGATGCTCGTCAGGGGGGCGGAGCCTATGGAA
AAACGCCAGCAACGCGGCCTTTTTACGGTTCCTGGCCTTTTGCTGGCCTTTTGCTCACATG
Features (pLannotate 1.2.2; 18 found; start..end, strand, type, name):
      1..121     +  rep_origin     RSF ori (fragment): Plasmids containing the RSF 1030 origin of replication can be propagated in E. coli cells that contain additional plasmids with compatible origins.
    123..215     +  CDS            lacI (fragment): lac repressor; lacI; The lac repressor binds to the lac operator to inhibit transcription in E. coli. This inhibition can be relieved by adding lactose or isopropyl-β-D-thiogalactopyranoside (IPTG).
    228..249     +  protein_bind   CAP binding site: CAP binding activates transcription in the presence of cAMP. E. coli catabolite activator protein
    264..294     +  promoter       lac promoter: promoter for the E. coli lac operon
    302..318     +  protein_bind   lac operator: The lac repressor binds to the lac operator to inhibit transcription in E. coli. This inhibition can be relieved by adding lactose or isopropyl-β-D-thiogalactopyranoside (IPTG). lac repressor encoded by lacI
    363..381     +  promoter       T3 promoter: promoter for bacteriophage T3 RNA polymerase
    393..446     -  misc_feature   MCS (fragment): pBluescript multiple cloning site
    451..950     +  promoter       PGK promoter: mouse phosphoglycerate kinase 1 promoter
    966..2264    +  CDS            FLPo: nuclear-targeted site-specific recombinase FLPo is a mouse codon-optimized fusion between the SV40 nuclear localization signal and a thermostable version of the Saccharomyces cerevisiae site-specific recombinase FLP. Recombination occurs at FRT sequences.
   2295..2519    +  polyA_signal   bGH poly(A) signal: bovine growth hormone polyadenylation signal
   2523..2544    +  promoter       SV40 promoter (fragment): SV40 enhancer and early promoter
   2577..2605    -  misc_feature   MCS (fragment): pBluescript multiple cloning site
   2614..2632    -  promoter       T7 promoter: promoter for bacteriophage T7 RNA polymerase
   2635..2792    +  CDS            lacZα (fragment): LacZα fragment of β-galactosidase; lacZ fragment
   2823..3251    -  rep_origin     f1 ori (sequence partly withheld): f1 bacteriophage origin of replication; arrow indicates direction of (+) strand synthesis
   3278..3382    +  promoter       AmpR promoter: bla
   3383..4243    +  CDS            AmpR: β-lactamase; bla; confers resistance to ampicillin, carbenicillin, and related antibiotics
   4414..5002    +  rep_origin     ori: high-copy-number ColE1/pMB1/pBR322/pUC origin of replication
