[The description below was written by a language model from this plasmid's Addgene catalogue record and pLannotate feature annotations shown in this document.]
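Description:
pPGKFLPobpA is a mammalian expression plasmid of about 5.1 kb that produces FLPo, a mouse codon-optimized version of the yeast FLP site-specific recombinase. The catalogue entry does not name a backbone, but the annotated features point to a pBluescript-type cloning vector: split fragments of the pBluescript multiple cloning site flanked by T3 and T7 phage promoters, lac promoter/operator and lacZα remnants, and an f1 origin for single-stranded DNA production. It is propagated in E. coli through a high-copy ColE1/pUC origin and selected with ampicillin via the β-lactamase gene. No mammalian selection marker is annotated, so the plasmid appears suited to transient expression or co-transfection rather than direct selection of stable lines.

The payload is a single compact expression cassette inserted into the polylinker. The mouse phosphoglycerate kinase 1 (PGK) promoter, a constitutive promoter active in many mammalian cell types, drives the roughly 1.3 kb FLPo coding sequence, and transcripts are terminated and polyadenylated by the bovine growth hormone poly(A) signal, the "bpA" of the name. As annotated, FLPo is a fusion of the SV40 nuclear localization signal to a thermostable FLP variant, and it catalyses recombination between FRT sites. The plasmid is therefore a source of FLP activity in mammalian cells, for instance to excise, invert or integrate FRT-flanked DNA such as selection cassettes in engineered alleles. The depositor's sequence and the repository's sequencing result differ by about ten bases in length but show the same feature order. The short RSF origin, lacI and SV40 promoter fragments are probably incidental annotation matches rather than functional elements.
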