Addgene plasmid #13793: pPGKFLPobpA
Purpose: Expression of mouse codon-optimized FLP recombinase with bovine growth hormone polyadenylation (bpA) sequence.
Depositing lab: Philippe Soriano. Depositing organization: Fred Hutchinson Cancer Center. Publication: High-efficiency FLP and PhiC31 site-specific recombination in mammalian cells. Raymond CS, Soriano P. PLoS One. 2007 Jan 17;2(1):e162. doi: 10.1371/journal.pone.0000162. PubMed 17225864.
Backbone
  Vector backbone: na
  Backbone size w/o insert (bp): 3800
  Vector type: Mammalian Expression
Growth in bacteria
  Bacterial resistance: Ampicillin, 100 μg/mL
  Growth temperature: 37°C
  Growth strain: DH5alpha
  Copy number: High Copy
Gene/Insert
  Gene/Insert name: FLPo (alt name: FLP)
  Insert size (bp): 1300
  Cloning method: Restriction Enzyme; 5′ cloning site See map (not destroyed); 3′ cloning site See map (not destroyed)
  Sequencing primers: 5′ mPGK-F; 3′ BGH-rev
Terms and licenses: Academic/Nonprofit Terms; Industry Terms: Not Available to Industry
Depositor comments: FLPo is a mouse codon-optimized FLP.
How to cite: pPGKFLPobpA was a gift from Philippe Soriano (Addgene plasmid # 13793 ; http://n2t.net/addgene:13793 ; RRID:Addgene_13793)
