>Addgene plasmid #13793 | pPGKFLPobpA | addgene partial sequence | sequence record 57369 | mPGK-F 5'-cattctgcacgcttcaaaag-3'
TCTTCTATCTCCGGGCCTTTCGACCATCGCCGCCACCATGGCTCCTAAGAAGAAGAGGAAGGTGATGAGC
CAGTTCGACATCCTGTGCAAGACCCCCCCCAAGGTGCTGGTGCGGCAGTTCGTGGAGAGATTCGAGAGGC
CCAGCGGCGAGAAGATCGCCAGCTGTGCCGCCGAGCTGACCTACCTGTGCTGGATGATCACCCACAACGG
CACCGCCATCAAGAGGGCCACCTTCATGAGCTACAACACCATCATCAGCAACAGCCTGAGCTTCGACATC
GTGAACAAGAGCCTGCAGTTCAAGTACAAGACCCAGAAGGCCACCATCCTGGAGGCCAGCCTGAAGAAGC
TGATCCCCGCCTGGGAGTTCACCATCATCCCTTACAACGGCCAGAAGCACCAGAGCGACATCACCGACAT
CGTGTCCAGCCTGCAGCTGCAGTTCGAGAGCAGCGAGGAGGCCGACAAGGGCAACAGCCACAGCAAGAAG
ATGCTGAAGGCCCTGCTGTCCGAGGGCGAGAGCATCTGGGAGATCACCGAGAAGATCCTGAACAGCTTCG
AGTACACCAGCAGGTTCACCAAGACCAAGACCCTGTACCAGTTCCTGTTCCTGGCCACATTCATCAACTG
CGGCAGGTTCAGCGACATCAAGAACGTGGACCCCAAGAGCTTCAAGCTGGTGCAGAACAAGTACCTGGGC
GTGATCATTCAGTGCCTGGTGACCGAGACCAAGACAAGCGTGTCCAGGCACATCTACTTTTTCAGCGCCA
GAGGCAGGATCGACCCCCTG
